Addgene plasmid #245569: pICSL30066
Purpose: Level 0 Golden Gate part N-Terminal Tag with overhangs CCAT - AATG
Depositing lab: Mark Youles. Depositing organization: Sainsbury Laboratory, Norwich.
Backbone
  Vector backbone: pICSL01002
  Backbone size w/o insert (bp): 2246
  Vector type: Synthetic Biology
Growth in bacteria
  Bacterial resistance: Spectinomycin, 50 μg/mL
  Growth temperature: 37°C
  Growth strain: DH5alpha
  Copy number: High Copy
Gene/Insert
  Gene/Insert name: N-Terminal tag eGFP
  Species: Synthetic
  Insert size (bp): 718
  Mutation: BsaI/BpiI sites removed by point-mutation
  Cloning method: Restriction Enzyme; 5′ cloning site BsaI (destroyed during cloning); 3′ cloning site BsaI (destroyed during cloning)
  Sequencing primers: 5′ TCACATGTTCTTTCCTGCG; 3′ GTCTCATGAGCGGATACATATTTGAATG
Terms and licenses: Academic/Nonprofit Terms; Industry Terms: Not Available to Industry
Depositor comments: Level 0 N-Terminal tag module used for GoldenGate assemblies using the MoClo overhang syntax
How to cite: pICSL30066 was a gift from Mark Youles (Addgene plasmid # 245569 ; http://n2t.net/addgene:245569 ; RRID:Addgene_245569)
