[The description below was written by a language model from this plasmid's Addgene catalogue record and pLannotate feature annotations shown in this document.]
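Description:
pICSL30066 is a Level 0 Golden Gate (MoClo syntax) part plasmid carrying an eGFP coding sequence formatted as an N-terminal tag module. It is built on the small pICSL01002 backbone, a synthetic-biology cloning vector for E. coli. The plasmid replicates from a high-copy ColE1/pUC-type origin and is selected with spectinomycin through the aadA aminoglycoside adenylyltransferase gene. The sequenced plasmid is 2,964 nt, consistent with the roughly 2.2 kb backbone plus a 718 bp insert. The automated annotation also reports short fragments of lacI, a gentamicin acetyltransferase gene and an integron integrase, plus an AmpR (bla) promoter near the aadA region. The fragments are most likely remnants of the sequences from which the backbone and resistance cassette were derived, not functional genes.

The payload is a synthetic EGFP open reading frame, the green fluorescent protein derived from Aequorea victoria. Internal BsaI and BpiI recognition sites have been removed by point mutation so that the part is not cut during Type IIS assembly. The module is defined by the four-base overhangs CCAT and AATG, which in the MoClo standard mark the N-terminal tag position, between a promoter/5′ UTR part and a coding-sequence part. The AATG junction supplies the fusion point with the start of the downstream coding sequence. The plasmid has no promoter or terminator for expressing eGFP, since it serves only as a storage and donor vector. In use, it is combined with other Level 0 parts in a one-pot Golden Gate reaction to build transcription units encoding N-terminally GFP-tagged proteins. The record does not name a particular target host for these assemblies.
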