Features (pLannotate 1.2.2; 7 found; start..end, strand, type, name):
     10..726     +  CDS            EGFP: EGFP is a basic (constitutively fluorescent) green fluorescent protein published in 1996, derived from Aequorea victoria. It is reported to be a rapidly-maturing weak dimer with moderate acid sensitivity.
    744..793     -  CDS            lacI (fragment): lac repressor; lacI; The lac repressor binds to the lac operator to inhibit transcription in E. coli. This inhibition can be relieved by adding lactose or isopropyl-β-D-thiogalactopyranoside (IPTG).
    976..1564    -  rep_origin     ori: high-copy-number ColE1/pMB1/pBR322/pUC origin of replication
   1738..2526    -  CDS            aadA: S3AD_ECOLX - Experimental evidence at protein level: Swiss-Prot protein existence level 1. Mediates bacterial resistance to the antibiotics streptomycin and spectinomycin. From Escherichia coli.
   2533..2589    -  CDS            GmR (fragment): gentamycin acetyltransferase; aacC1; confers resistance to gentamycin
   2677..2757    +  CDS            int (fragment): INT2_ECOLX - Protein inferred from homology: Swiss-Prot protein existence level 3. Putative integrase believed to be involved in the insertion of antibiotic resistance genes into plasmids and transposons. From Escherichia coli.
   2748..2852    -  promoter       AmpR promoter: bla
>Addgene plasmid #245569 | pICSL30066 | addgene full sequence | sequence record 495493 | Addgene NGS Result
GGTCTCACCATGGTGAGCAAGGGCGAGGAGCTGTTCACCGGGGTGGTGCCCATCCTGGTCGAGCTGGACG
GCGACGTAAACGGCCACAAGTTCAGCGTGTCCGGCGAGGGCGAGGGCGATGCCACCTACGGCAAGCTGAC
CCTGAAGTTCATCTGCACCACCGGCAAGCTGCCCGTGCCCTGGCCCACCCTCGTGACCACCCTGACCTAC
GGCGTGCAGTGCTTCAGCCGCTACCCCGACCACATGAAGCAGCACGACTTCTTCAAGTCCGCCATGCCCG
AAGGCTACGTCCAGGAGCGCACCATCTTCTTCAAGGACGACGGCAACTACAAGACCCGCGCCGAGGTGAA
GTTCGAGGGCGACACCCTGGTGAACAGCATCGAGCTGAAGGGCATCGACTTCAAGGAGGACGGCAACATC
CTGGGGCACAAGCTGGAGTACAACTACAACAGCCACAACGTCTATATCATGGCCGACAAGCAGAAGAACG
GCATCAAGGTGAACTTCAAGATCCGCCACAACATCGAGGACGGCAGCGTGCAGCTCGCCGACCACTACCA
GCAGAACACCCCCATCGGCGACGGCCCCGTGCTGCTGCCCGACAACCACTACCTGAGCACCCAGTCCGCC
CTGAGCAAAGACCCCAACGAGAAGCGCGATCACATGGTCCTGCTGGAGTTCGTGACCGCCGCCGGGATCA
CTCTCGGCATGGACGAGCTGTACAAAATGTGAGACCACGAGTGATTAATGAATCGGCCAACGCGCGGGGA
GAGGCGGTTTGCGTATTGGGCGCTCTTCCGCTTCCTCGCTCACTGACTCGCTGCGCTCGGTCGTTCGGCT
GCGGCGAGCGGTATCAGCTCACTCAAAGGCGGTAATACGGTTATCCACAGAATCAGGGGATAACGCAGGA
AAGAACATGTGAGCAAAAGGCCAGCAAAAGGCCAGGAACCGTAAAAAGGCCGCGTTGCTGGCGTTTTTCC
ATAGGCTCCGCCCCCCTGACGAGCATCACAAAAATCGACGCTCAAGTCAGAGGTGGCGAAACCCGACAGG
ACTATAAAGATACCAGGCGTTTCCCCCTGGAAGCTCCCTCGTGCGCTCTCCTGTTCCGACCCTGCCGCTT
ACCGGATACCTGTCCGCCTTTCTCCCTTCGGGAAGCGTGGCGCTTTCTCATAGCTCACGCTGTAGGTATC
TCAGTTCGGTGTAGGTCGTTCGCTCCAAGCTGGGCTGTGTGCACGAACCCCCCGTTCAGCCCGACCGCTG
CGCCTTATCCGGTAACTATCGTCTTGAGTCCAACCCGGTAAGACACGACTTATCGCCACTGGCAGCAGCC
ACTGGTAACAGGATTAGCAGAGCGAGGTATGTAGGCGGTGCTACAGAGTTCTTGAAGTGGTGGCCTAACT
ACGGCTACACTAGAAGAACAGTATTTGGTATCTGCGCTCTGCTGAAGCCAGTTACCTTCGGAAAAAGAGT
TGGTAGCTCTTGATCCGGCAAACAAACCACCGCTGGTAGCGGTGGTTTTTTTGTTTGCAAGCAGCAGATT
ACGCGCAGAAAAAAAGGATCTCAAGAAGATCCTTTGATCTTTTCTACGGGGTCTGACGCTCAGTGGAACG
AAAACTCACGTTAAGGGATTTTGGTCATGAGATTATCAAAAAGGATCTTCACCTAGATCCTTTTAAATTA
AAAATGAAGTTTTAAATCAATCTAAAGTATATATGAGTAAACTTGGTCTGACAGTTATTTGCCGACTACC
TTGGTGATCTCGCCTTTTACGTAATGGACAAATTCTTCCAACTGATCTGCGCGCGAGGCCAAGCGATCTT
CTTCTTGTCCAAGATAAGCCTGTCTAGCTTCAAGTATGACGGGCTGATACTGGGCCGGCAGGCGCTCCAT
TGCCCAGTCGGCAGCGACATCCTTCGGCGCGATTTTGCCGGTTACTGCGCTGTACCAAATGCGGGACAAC
GTAAGCACTACATTTCGCTCATCGCCAGCCCAGTCGGGCGGCGAGTTCCATAGCGTTAAGGTTTCATTTA
GCGCCTCAAATAGATCCTGTTCAGGAACCGGATCAAAGAGTTCCTCCGCCGCTGGACCTACCAAGGCAAC
GCTATGTTCTCTTGCTTTTGTCAGCAAGATAGCCAGATCAATGTCGATCGTGGCTGGCTCGAAGATACCT
GCAAGAATGTCATTGCGCTGCCATTCTCCAAATTGCAGTTCGCGCTTAGCTGGATAACGCCACGGAATGA
TGTCGTCGTGCACAACAATGGTGACTTCTACAGCGCGGAGAATCTCGCTCTCTCCAGGGGAAGCCGAAGT
TTCCAAAAGGTCGTTGATCAAAGCTCGCCGCGTTGTTTCATCAAGCCTTACGGTCACCGTAACCAGCAAA
TCAATATCGCTGTGTGGCTTCAGGCCGCCATCCACTGCGGAGCCGTACAAATGTACGGCCAGCAACGTCG
GTTCGAGATGGCGCTCGATGACGCCAACTACCTCTGATAGTTGAGTCGATACTTCGGCGATCACCGCTTC
CCTCATGATGTTTAACTTTGTTTTAGGGCGACTGCCCTGCTGCGTAACATCGTTGCTGCTCCATAACATC
AAACATCGACCCACGGCGTAACGCGCTTGCTGCTTGGATGCCCGAGGCATAGACTGTACCCCAAAAAAAA
ACAGTCATAACAAGCCATGAAAACCGCCACTGCGCCGTTACCACCGCTGCGTTCGGTCAAGGTTCTGGAC
CAGTTGCGTGAGCGCATACTCTTCCTTTTTCAATATTATTGAAGCATTTATCAGGGTTATTGTCTCATGA
GCGGATACATATTTGAATGTATTTAGAAAAATAAACAAATAGGGGTTCCGCGCACATTTCCCCGAAAAGT
GCCACCTGACGTCTAAGAAACCATTATTATCATGACATTAACCTATAAAAATAGGCGTATCACGAGGCCC
TTTCGTCCACTGAAGAGCCACTGT
